Addgene plasmid #11431: pSKB3.TM1468
Depositing lab: Sung-Hou Kim. Depositing organization: Lawrence Berkeley National Laboratory. Publication: Crystal structure of a hypothetical protein, TM841 of Thermotoga maritima, reveals its function as a fatty acid-binding protein. Schulze-Gahmen U, Pelaschier J, Yokota H, Kim R, Kim SH. Proteins. 2003 Mar 1. 50(4):526-30. 10.1002/prot.10305 PubMed 12577257.
Backbone
  Vector backbone: pSKB3
  Backbone size w/o insert (bp): 5386
  Vector type: Bacterial Expression
Growth in bacteria
  Bacterial resistance: Kanamycin, 50 μg/mL
  Growth temperature: 37°C
  Growth strain: DH5alpha
  Copy number: High Copy
Gene/Insert
  Gene/Insert name: fatty acid binding protein
  Species: T. maritima
  Insert size (bp): 864
  GenBank ID: AAD36536 NP_229268 TM1468
  Cloning method: Restriction Enzyme; 5′ cloning site NdeI (not destroyed); 3′ cloning site BamHI (not destroyed)
  Sequencing primers: 5′ TAATACGACTCACTATAGGG; 3′ GCTAGTTATTGCTCAGCGG
Terms and licenses: Academic/Nonprofit Terms; Industry Terms: Not Available to Industry
Depositor comments: Please note that the plasmid pSKB3.TM1468 contains a Kanamycin resistance marker, and the BL21 bacterial strain contains a plasmid, pSJS1244, that confers spectinomycin resistance and allows for expression of genes with rare codons. Addgene provides this plasmid in the DH5alpha bacterial strain. For expression, please use BL21(DE3).Star/pSJS1244
How to cite: pSKB3.TM1468 was a gift from Sung-Hou Kim (Addgene plasmid # 11431 ; http://n2t.net/addgene:11431 ; RRID:Addgene_11431)
