[The description below was written by a language model from this plasmid's Addgene catalogue record and pLannotate feature annotations shown in this document.]
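Description:
pSKB3.TM1468 is a bacterial expression plasmid built on the pSKB3 backbone, a pET-style T7 vector, carrying the 864 bp open reading frame TM1468 from Thermotoga maritima. The insert, cloned between intact NdeI and BamHI sites, encodes a protein catalogued as a fatty acid binding protein; the annotation matches it to a T. maritima protein that binds long-chain fatty acids such as palmitate and may act in lipid transport or fatty acid metabolism.

Expression is driven by a T7 promoter with an adjacent lac operator, followed by the T7 gene 10 ribosome binding site and closed by a T7 terminator. A lacI gene with its own promoter supplies the repressor, so transcription is held off until induced with IPTG in a host that provides T7 RNA polymerase. A short upstream match to a composite His/TEV tag suggests an N-terminal tag with a cleavage site, but the record does not describe the tag explicitly. The His and solubility-tag fragments downstream of the insert are probably vector remnants, and the record does not show whether they are translated.

The plasmid replicates from a ColE1/pMB1-type origin with the rop and bom regions of pBR322 present; the catalogue lists it as high copy even though rop normally lowers copy number. Kanamycin resistance provides selection. An f1 origin and nonfunctional tetracycline resistance fragments are also present.

The plasmid is supplied in DH5alpha for propagation. For protein production the depositor recommends a BL21(DE3) Star strain carrying pSJS1244, a spectinomycin-resistance helper plasmid that supports expression of genes with rare codons. The associated publication is a crystallographic study of a related T. maritima protein, which points to recombinant protein production for structural work.
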