Features (pLannotate 1.2.2; 20 found; start..end, strand, type, name):
     26..73      -  terminator     T7 terminator: transcription terminator for bacteriophage T7 RNA polymerase
     81..130     -  CDS            SET1 (fragment): solubility-enhancement tag derived from T7 phage gene 10B
    140..157     -  CDS            9xHis (fragment): 9xHis affinity tag
    249..1112    -  CDS            Y1468_THEMA: Experimental evidence at protein level: Swiss-Prot protein existence level 1. Binds long-chain fatty acids, such as palmitate, and may play a role in lipid transport or fatty acid metabolism. From Thermotoga maritima (strain ATCC 43589 / DSM 3109 / JCM 10099 / NBRC 100826 / MSB8).
   1159..1175    -  CDS            capTEV™ (fragment): composite tag for in vivo biotinylation, TEV protease cleavage, and 6xHis tagging
   1194..1216    -  RBS            RBS: efficient ribosome binding site from bacteriophage T7 gene 10 (Olins and Rangwala, 1989)
   1231..1255    -  protein_bind   lac operator: The lac repressor binds to the lac operator to inhibit transcription in E. coli. This inhibition can be relieved by adding lactose or isopropyl-β-D-thiogalactopyranoside (IPTG). lac repressor encoded by lacI
   1256..1274    -  promoter       T7 promoter: promoter for bacteriophage T7 RNA polymerase
   1296..1575    +  CDS            TcR (fragment): tetracycline efflux protein; tet; confers resistance to tetracycline
   1583..1660    +  promoter       lacI promoter: lacI
   1661..2743    +  CDS            lacI: lac repressor; lacI; The lac repressor binds to the lac operator to inhibit transcription in E. coli. This inhibition can be relieved by adding lactose or isopropyl-β-D-thiogalactopyranoside (IPTG).
   2756..2777    +  protein_bind   CAP binding site: CAP binding activates transcription in the presence of cAMP. E. coli catabolite activator protein
   2792..3083    +  CDS            TcR (fragment): tetracycline efflux protein; tet; confers resistance to tetracycline
   3155..3535    -  CDS            YPB1_ECOLX: Protein predicted: Swiss-Prot protein existence level 4. From Escherichia coli.
   3552..3743    +  CDS            rop: Rop protein, which maintains plasmids at low copy number; rop
   3845..3984    +  misc_feature   bom: basis of mobility region from pBR322
   4170..4758    -  rep_origin     ori: high-copy-number ColE1/pMB1/pBR322/pUC origin of replication
   4880..5695    +  CDS            KanR: aminoglycoside phosphotransferase; aph(3')-Ia; confers resistance to kanamycin in bacteria or G418 (Geneticin®) in eukaryotes
   5704..5761    -  promoter       AmpR promoter (fragment): bla
   5814..6242    -  rep_origin     f1 ori (sequence partly withheld): f1 bacteriophage origin of replication; arrow indicates direction of (+) strand synthesis
>Addgene plasmid #11431 | pSKB3.TM1468 | addgene full sequence | sequence record 307045 | Addgene NGS Result
ATCCGGATATAGTTCCTCCTTTCAGCAAAAAACCCCTCAAGACCCGTTTAGAGGCCCCAAGGGGTTATGC
TAGTTATTGCTCAGCGGTGGCAGCAGCCAACTCAGCTTCCTTTCGGGCTTTGTTAGCAGCCGGATCTCAG
TGGTGGTGGTGGTGGTGCTCGAGTGCGGCCGCAAGCTTGTCGACGGAGCTCGAATTCGGATCCACTAGTA
ACGGCCGCCAGTGTGCTGGAATTCGCCCTTGGTCCTTATCTTTTTCGTTCTAAAACCTCGATTCCAAACC
CAACCGTCCCGGGTCCCACATGAGTCGTGATCACCTTTCCCATCGGCGATATGATCTCGTCGACAACCTC
GTAACTTTTTCTGAGTGTGTTCAAAAGCTCCACGACTCCAGCCTCGTTGTCCGCGTGAACACCTATCACT
CTCAGCTTCGAGCCTTCAGGAGTATCCTCACGCAGTTTTTCTATGAGGGCTTCTATCGCCTTCTTGTCTC
CTCTGACCTTTCTGTAAGGGATGAGCTCACCGTTCTCTATGTGAAGACACACTCTTATCTTGAGAAGATT
TCCCACAAATCCCTGGAACTTCGACACCCTTCCCCCCTTAACAAGATAATCGAAATTCGAAACATAAAAA
ATCGCTTTGAAGTCCTTGTTCTTCATTCTCTCATCGAGTTTTTTCAGTACTTCCTCGATGGTGGCACCAT
TTTCGAGCATTTCACGAGCCACACGGGCCGGAAGGGGTATCGCACCCGAAGCGAGAAGAGTATCCACAAC
GTAAACGGGTATGTCCACCTCTTTGGATGCGAGAACAGCGGAATTGTAAGTTCCGGAGAGTTTCGATGAT
AAAGTGAGAACCAGGACAACATCGTAATCCTCTTCTTTGTACTTCAGATATCTCTTCTTGAAATCCTCCA
CACTCGGCTGGGAAGTCTTTGGTACACTGCCTGCTTCTCTTATTCTCTTGTAAAAGTTCATTATCTCTTC
CGGTTCTCTTTCGTCCGGCTCGGATCTTCCGTCTTCCCACACCACGTAAAGTGGGATGCTATCTATATCG
TATTTTTCCATCCAGGAAAAAGGAACATCGGCCGTGCTGTCAACGAGAATCTTTACCTTCATATGGCCCT
GGAAGTAAAGGTTTTCGGTCGTTGGGATATCGTAATCGTGATGATGATGATGATGGCTGCTGCCCATGGT
ATATCTCCTTCTTAAAGTTAAACAAAATTATTTCTAGAGGGGAATTGTTATCCGCTCACAATTCCCCTAT
AGTGAGTCGTATTAATTTCGCGGGATCGAGATCTCGATCCTCTACGCCGGACGCATCGTGGCCGGCATCA
CCGGCGCCACAGGTGCGGTTGCTGGCGCCTATATCGCCGACATCACCGATGGGGAAGATCGGGCTCGCCA
CTTCGGGCTCATGAGCGCTTGTTTCGGCGTGGGTATGGTGGCAGGCCCCGTGGCCGGGGGACTGTTGGGC
GCCATCTCCTTGCATGCACCATTCCTTGCGGCGGCGGTGCTCAACGGCCTCAACCTACTACTGGGCTGCT
TCCTAATGCAGGAGTCGCATAAGGGAGAGCGTCGAGATCCCGGACACCATCGAATGGCGCAAAACCTTTC
GCGGTATGGCATGATAGCGCCCGGAAGAGAGTCAATTCAGGGTGGTGAATGTGAAACCAGTAACGTTATA
CGATGTCGCAGAGTATGCCGGTGTCTCTTATCAGACCGTTTCCCGCGTGGTGAACCAGGCCAGCCACGTT
TCTGCGAAAACGCGGGAAAAAGTGGAAGCGGCGATGGCGGAGCTGAATTACATTCCCAACCGCGTGGCAC
AACAACTGGCGGGCAAACAGTCGTTGCTGATTGGCGTTGCCACCTCCAGTCTGGCCCTGCACGCGCCGTC
GCAAATTGTCGCGGCGATTAAATCTCGCGCCGATCAACTGGGTGCCAGCGTGGTGGTGTCGATGGTAGAA
CGAAGCGGCGTCGAAGCCTGTAAAGCGGCGGTGCACAATCTTCTCGCGCAACGCGTCAGTGGGCTGATCA
TTAACTATCCGCTGGATGACCAGGATGCCATTGCTGTGGAAGCTGCCTGCACTAATGTTCCGGCGTTATT
TCTTGATGTCTCTGACCAGACACCCATCAACAGTATTATTTTCTCCCATGAAGACGGTACGCGACTGGGC
GTGGAGCATCTGGTCGCATTGGGTCACCAGCAAATCGCGCTGTTAGCGGGCCCATTAAGTTCTGTCTCGG
CGCGTCTGCGTCTGGCTGGCTGGCATAAATATCTCACTCGCAATCAAATTCAGCCGATAGCGGAACGGGA
AGGCGACTGGAGTGCCATGTCCGGTTTTCAACAAACCATGCAAATGCTGAATGAGGGCATCGTTCCCACT
GCGATGCTGGTTGCCAACGATCAGATGGCGCTGGGCGCAATGCGCGCCATTACCGAGTCCGGGCTGCGCG
TTGGTGCGGATATCTCGGTAGTGGGATACGACGATACCGAAGACAGCTCATGTTATATCCCGCCGTTAAC
CACCATCAAACAGGATTTTCGCCTGCTGGGGCAAACCAGCGTGGACCGCTTGCTGCAACTCTCTCAGGGC
CAGGCGGTGAAGGGCAATCAGCTGTTGCCCGTCTCACTGGTGAAAAGAAAAACCACCCTGGCGCCCAATA
CGCAAACCGCCTCTCCCCGCGCGTTGGCCGATTCATTAATGCAGCTGGCACGACAGGTTTCCCGACTGGA
AAGCGGGCAGTGAGCGCAACGCAATTAATGTAAGTTAGCTCACTCATTAGGCACCGGGATCTCGACCGAT
GCCCTTGAGAGCCTTCAACCCAGTCAGCTCCTTCCGGTGGGCGCGGGGCATGACTATCGTCGCCGCACTT
ATGACTGTCTTCTTTATCATGCAACTCGTAGGACAGGTGCCGGCAGCGCTCTGGGTCATTTTCGGCGAGG
ACCGCTTTCGCTGGAGCGCGACGATGATCGGCCTGTCGCTTGCGGTATTCGGAATCTTGCACGCCCTCGC
TCAAGCCTTCGTCACTGGTCCCGCCACCAAACGTTTCGGCGAGAAGCAGGCCATTATCGCCGGCATGGCG
GCCCCACGGGTGCGCATGATCGTGCTCCTGTCGTTGAGGACCCGGCTAGGCTGGCGGGGTTGCCTTACTG
GTTAGCAGAATGAATCACCGATACGCGAGCGAACGTGAAGCGACTGCTGCTGCAAAACGTCTGCGACCTG
AGCAACAACATGAATGGTCTTCGGTTTCCGTGTTTCGTAAAGTCTGGAAACGCGGAAGTCAGCGCCCTGC
ACCATTATGTTCCGGATCTGCATCGCAGGATGCTGCTGGCTACCCTGTGGAACACCTACATCTGTATTAA
CGAAGCGCTGGCATTGACCCTGAGTGATTTTTCTCTGGTCCCGCCGCATCCATACCGCCAGTTGTTTACC
CTCACAACGTTCCAGTAACCGGGCATGTTCATCATCAGTAACCCGTATCGTGAGCATCCTCTCTCGTTTC
ATCGGTATCATTACCCCCATGAACAGAAATCCCCCTTACACGGAGGCATCAGTGACCAAACAGGAAAAAA
CCGCCCTTAACATGGCCCGCTTTATCAGAAGCCAGACATTAACGCTTCTGGAGAAACTCAACGAGCTGGA
CGCGGATGAACAGGCAGACATCTGTGAATCGCTTCACGACCACGCTGATGAGCTTTACCGCAGCTGCCTC
GCGCGTTTCGGTGATGACGGTGAAAACCTCTGACACATGCAGCTCCCGGAGACGGTCACAGCTTGTCTGT
AAGCGGATGCCGGGAGCAGACAAGCCCGTCAGGGCGCGTCAGCGGGTGTTGGCGGGTGTCGGGGCGCAGC
CATGACCCAGTCACGTAGCGATAGCGGAGTGTATACTGGCTTAACTATGCGGCATCAGAGCAGATTGTAC
TGAGAGTGCACCATTGCGGTGTGAAATACCGCACAGATGCGTAAGGAGAAAATACCGCATCAGGCGCTCT
TCCGCTTCCTCGCTCACTGACTCGCTGCGCTCGGTCGTTCGGCTGCGGCGAGCGGTATCAGCTCACTCAA
AGGCGGTAATACGGTTATCCACAGAATCAGGGGATAACGCAGGAAAGAACATGTGAGCAAAAGGCCAGCA
AAAGGCCAGGAACCGTAAAAAGGCCGCGTTGCTGGCGTTTTTCCATAGGCTCCGCCCCCCTGACGAGCAT
CACAAAAATCGACGCTCAAGTCAGAGGTGGCGAAACCCGACAGGACTATAAAGATACCAGGCGTTTCCCC
CTGGAAGCTCCCTCGTGCGCTCTCCTGTTCCGACCCTGCCGCTTACCGGATACCTGTCCGCCTTTCTCCC
TTCGGGAAGCGTGGCGCTTTCTCATAGCTCACGCTGTAGGTATCTCAGTTCGGTGTAGGTCGTTCGCTCC
AAGCTGGGCTGTGTGCACGAACCCCCCGTTCAGCCCGACCGCTGCGCCTTATCCGGTAACTATCGTCTTG
AGTCCAACCCGGTAAGACACGACTTATCGCCACTGGCAGCAGCCACTGGTAACAGGATTAGCAGAGCGAG
GTATGTAGGCGGTGCTACAGAGTTCTTGAAGTGGTGGCCTAACTACGGCTACACTAGAAGGACAGTATTT
GGTATCTGCGCTCTGCTGAAGCCAGTTACCTTCGGAAAAAGAGTTGGTAGCTCTTGATCCGGCAAACAAA
CCACCGCTGGTAGCGGTGGTTTTTTTGTTTGCAAGCAGCAGATTACGCGCAGAAAAAAAGGATCTCAAGA
AGATCCTTTGATCTTTTCTACGGGGTCTGACGCTCAGTGGAACGAAAACTCACGTTAAGGGATTTTGGTC
ATGAACAATAAAACTGTCTGCTTACATAAACAGTAATACAAGGGGTGTTATGAGCCATATTCAACGGGAA
ACGTCTTGCTCTAGGCCGCGATTAAATTCCAACATGGATGCTGATTTATATGGGTATAAATGGGCTCGCG
ATAATGTCGGGCAATCAGGTGCGACAATCTATCGATTGTATGGGAAGCCCGATGCGCCAGAGTTGTTTCT
GAAACATGGCAAAGGTAGCGTTGCCAATGATGTTACAGATGAGATGGTCAGACTAAACTGGCTGACGGAA
TTTATGCCTCTTCCGACCATCAAGCATTTTATCCGTACTCCTGATGATGCATGGTTACTCACCACTGCGA
TCCCCGGGAAAACAGCATTCCAGGTATTAGAAGAATATCCTGATTCAGGTGAAAATATTGTTGATGCGCT
GGCAGTGTTCCTGCGCCGGTTGCATTCGATTCCTGTTTGTAATTGTCCTTTTAACAGCGATCGCGTATTT
CGTCTCGCTCAGGCGCAATCACGAATGAATAACGGTTTGGTTGATGCGAGTGATTTTGATGACGAGCGTA
ATGGCTGGCCTGTTGAACAAGTCTGGAAAGAAATGCATAAACTTTTGCCATTCTCACCGGATTCAGTCGT
CACTCATGGTGATTTCTCACTTGATAACCTTATTTTTGACGAGGGGAAATTAATAGGTTGTATTGATGTT
GGACGAGTCGGAATCGCAGACCGATACCAGGATCTTGCCATCCTATGGAACTGCCTCGGTGAGTTTTCTC
CTTCATTACAGAAACGGCTTTTTCAAAAATATGGTATTGATAATCCTGATATGAATAAATTGCAGTTTCA
TTTGATGCTCGATGAGTTTTTCTAAGAATTAATTCATGAGCGGATACATATTTGAATGTATTTAGAAAAA
TAAACAAATAGGGGTTCCGCGCACATTTCCCCGAAAAGTGCCACCTAAATTGTAAGCGTTAATATTTTGT
TAAAATTCGCGTTAAATTTTTGTTAAATCAGCTCATTTTTTAACCAATAGGCCGAAATCGGCAAAATCCC
TTATAAATCAAAAGAATAGACCGAGATAGGGT
[37 nt withheld, positions 5913-5949]
AAAGAACGTGGACTCCAACGTCAAAGG
[49 nt withheld, positions 5977-6025]
T
[91 nt withheld, positions 6027-6117]
G
[124 nt withheld, positions 6119-6242]
CCCATTCGCCA
